>Addgene plasmid #21794 | AIRAP 4: AIRAP.GST.V3.pCDNA3 | depositor full sequence | sequence record 9997 | Author sequence
GACGGATCGGGAGATCTCCCGATCCCCTATGGTCGACTCTCAGTACAATCTGCTCTGATGCCGCATAGTT
AAGCCAGTATCTGCTCCCTGCTTGTGTGTTGGAGGTCGCTGAGTAGTGCGCGAGCAAAATTTAAGCTACA
ACAAGGCAAGGCTTGACCGACAATTGCATGAAGAATCTGCTTAGGGTTAGGCGTTTTGCGCTGCTTCGCG
ATGTACGGGCCAGATATACGCGTTGACATTGATTATTGACTAGTTATTAATAGTAATCAATTACGGGGTC
ATTAGTTCATAGCCCATATATGGAGTTCCGCGTTACATAACTTACGGTAAATGGCCCGCCTGGCTGACCG
CCCAACGACCCCCGCCCATTGACGTCAATAATGACGTATGTTCCCATAGTAACGCCAATAGGGACTTTCC
ATTGACGTCAATGGGTGGACTATTTACGGTAAACTGCCCACTTGGCAGTACATCAAGTGTATCATATGCC
AAGTACGCCCCCTATTGACGTCAATGACGGTAAATGGCCCGCCTGGCATTATGCCCAGTACATGACCTTA
TGGGACTTTCCTACTTGGCAGTACATCTACGTATTAGTCATCGCTATTACCATGGTGATGCGGTTTTGGC
AGTACATCAATGGGCGTGGATAGCGGTTTGACTCACGGGGATTTCCAAGTCTCCACCCCATTGACGTCAA
TGGGAGTTTGTTTTGGCACCAAAATCAACGGGACTTTCCAAAATGTCGTAACAACTCCGCCCCATTGACG
CAAATGGGCGGTAGGCGTGTACGGTGGGAGGTCTATATAAGCAGAGCTCTCTGGCTAACTAGAGAACCCA
CTGCTTACTGGCTTATCGAAATTAATACGACTCACTATAGGGAGACCCAAGCTTGGTACCGAGCTCGGAT
CCACTAGTAACGGCCGCCAGTGTGCTGGAATTCGGCACGAGGGCCTTGAGAGAAGTCGGGCGCTTCGCGG
CGATTGGAGCTGCAGTTTCTACTGCGGTGTCACCGGGATAACCACAAAGGGCACCGCTTGTCTGTCTCCG
CCTCTGACTACCCGTGATACTTAAATACATCTGTGTTTTTGGACAGCATTTATAATGGAGTTTCCTGACT
TGGGGAAGCACTGTTCAGAACCAACTTGCAAACAGCTAGATTTTCTGCCAATAACATGCGACGCCTGTAA
ACAAGATTTCTGTAAAGACCATTTTTCCTACGTGGGTCATAAGTGTCCCTTTGCGTTCAAGAAGGATGTG
CAGGTGCCTGTGTGTCCTCTCTGCAATGCCCCCATCCCTGTGAAGAGAGGTGAGATCCCAGATGTGGTGG
TCGGCGAGCACATGGACAGAGATTGCACCTTTCACCCTGGGAGGAACAGAAACAAGGTTTTCACACATCG
CTGCTCCAAAGAGGGATGCAGGAAGAAGGAGATGCTGCAGCTGGCGTGTGCTCAGTGCCATGGCAACTTC
TGCATTCAGCACAGGCATCCTCTGGACCACAATTGCCAGGCTGGGAGCAGCTCAGCCAGCAGAGGGAGGA
CTTCTACATCCAGAGCTGCTGAGCAGAAGCCATCGGGAGTCAGTTGGCTGGCCCAGCGGCTCAGGCGCAC
AGTGAAGGGATATCCATCACACTGGCGGCCGCTCGAGATGTCCCCTATACTAGGTTATTGGAAAATTAAG
GGCCTTGTGCAACCCACTCGACTTCTTTTGGAATATCTTGAAGAAAAATATGAAGAGCATTTGTATGAGC
GCGATGAAGGTGATAAATGGCGAAACAAAAAGTTTGAATTGGGTTTGGAGTTTCCCAATCTTCCTTATTA
TATTGATGGTGATGTTAAATTAACACAGTCTATGGCCATCATACGTTATATAGCTGACAAGCACAACATG
TTGGGTGGTTGTCCAAAAGAGCGTGCAGAGATTTCAATGCTTGAAGGAGCGGTTTTGGATATTAGATACG
GTGTTTCGAGAATTGCATATAGTAAAGACTTTGAAACTCTCAAAGTTGATTTTCTTAGCAAGCTACCTGA
AATGCTGAAAATGTTCGAAGATCGTTTATGTCATAAAACATATTTAAATGGTGATCATGTAACCCATCCT
GACTTCATGTTGTATGACGCTCTTGATGTTGTTTTATACATGGACCCAATGTGCCTGGATGCGTTCCCAA
AATTAGTTTGTTTTAAAAAACGTATTGAAGCTATCCCACAAATTGATAAGTACTTGAAATCCAGCAAGTA
TATAGCATGGCCTTTGCAGGGCTGGCAAGCCACGTTTGGTGGTGGCGACCATCCTCCAAAATCGGATCTG
GTTCCGCGTGGATCCCCGGGAATTTCCGGTGGTGGTGGTGGAATCTAGAGGGCCCTATTCTATAGTGTCA
CCTAAATGCTAGAGCTCGCTGATCAGCCTCGACTGTGCCTTCTAGTTGCCAGCCATCTGTTGTTTGCCCC
TCCCCCGTGCCTTCCTTGACCCTGGAAGGTGCCACTCCCACTGTCCTTTCCTAATAAAATGAGGAAATTG
CATCGCATTGTCTGAGTAGGTGTCATTCTATTCTGGGGGGTGGGGTGGGGCAGGACAGCAAGGGGGAGGA
TTGGGAAGACAATAGCAGGCATGCTGGGGATGCGGTGGGCTCTATGGCTTCTGAGGCGGAAAGAACCAGC
TGGGGCTCTAGGGGGTATCCCC
[124 nt withheld, positions 2683-2806]
C
[32 nt withheld, positions 2808-2839]
CA
[57 nt withheld, positions 2842-2898]
A
[49 nt withheld, positions 2900-2948]
CCTTTGACGTTGGAGTCCACGTTCTTT
[37 nt withheld, positions 2976-3012]
ACCCTATCTCGGTCTATTCTTTTGATTTATAAGGGATTTTGGGGATTTCGGCCTATTGGTTAAAAAATGA
GCTGATTTAACAAAAATTTAACGCGAATTAATTCTGTGGAATGTGTGTCAGTTAGGGTGTGGAAAGTCCC
CAGGCTCCCCAGGCAGGCAGAAGTATGCAAAGCATGCATCTCAATTAGTCAGCAACCAGGTGTGGAAAGT
CCCCAGGCTCCCCAGCAGGCAGAAGTATGCAAAGCATGCATCTCAATTAGTCAGCAACCATAGTCCCGCC
CCTAACTCCGCCCATCCCGCCCCTAACTCCGCCCAGTTCCGCCCATTCTCCGCCCCATGGCTGACTAATT
TTTTTTATTTATGCAGAGGCCGAGGCCGCCTCTGCCTCTGAGCTATTCCAGAAGTAGTGAGGAGGCTTTT
TTGGAGGCCTAGGCTTTTGCAAAAAGCTCCCGGGAGCTTGTATATCCATTTTCGGATCTGATCAAGAGAC
AGGATGAGGATCGTTTCGCATGATTGAACAAGATGGATTGCACGCAGGTTCTCCGGCCGCTTGGGTGGAG
AGGCTATTCGGCTATGACTGGGCACAACAGACAATCGGCTGCTCTGATGCCGCCGTGTTCCGGCTGTCAG
CGCAGGGGCGCCCGGTTCTTTTTGTCAAGACCGACCTGTCCGGTGCCCTGAATGAACTGCAGGACGAGGC
AGCGCGGCTATCGTGGCTGGCCACGACGGGCGTTCCTTGCGCAGCTGTGCTCGACGTTGTCACTGAAGCG
GGAAGGGACTGGCTGCTATTGGGCGAAGTGCCGGGGCAGGATCTCCTGTCATCTCACCTTGCTCCTGCCG
AGAAAGTATCCATCATGGCTGATGCAATGCGGCGGCTGCATACGCTTGATCCGGCTACCTGCCCATTCGA
CCACCAAGCGAAACATCGCATCGAGCGAGCACGTACTCGGATGGAAGCCGGTCTTGTCGATCAGGATGAT
CTGGACGAAGAGCATCAGGGGCTCGCGCCAGCCGAACTGTTCGCCAGGCTCAAGGCGCGCATGCCCGACG
GCGAGGATCTCGTCGTGACCCATGGCGATGCCTGCTTGCCGAATATCATGGTGGAAAATGGCCGCTTTTC
TGGATTCATCGACTGTGGCCGGCTGGGTGTGGCGGACCGCTATCAGGACATAGCGTTGGCTACCCGTGAT
ATTGCTGAAGAGCTTGGCGGCGAATGGGCTGACCGCTTCCTCGTGCTTTACGGTATCGCCGCTCCCGATT
CGCAGCGCATCGCCTTCTATCGCCTTCTTGACGAGTTCTTCTGAGCGGGACTCTGGGGTTCGAAATGACC
GACCAAGCGACGCCCAACCTGCCATCACGAGATTTCGATTCCACCGCCGCCTTCTATGAAAGGTTGGGCT
TCGGAATCGTTTTCCGGGACGCCGGCTGGATGATCCTCCAGCGCGGGGATCTCATGCTGGAGTTCTTCGC
CCACCCCAACTTGTTTATTGCAGCTTATAATGGTTACAAATAAAGCAATAGCATCACAAATTTCACAAAT
AAAGCATTTTTTTCACTGCATTCTAGTTGTGGTTTGTCCAAACTCATCAATGTATCTTATCATGTCTGTA
TACCGTCGACCTCTAGCTAGAGCTTGGCGTAATCATGGTCATAGCTGTTTCCTGTGTGAAATTGTTATCC
GCTCACAATTCCACACAACATACGAGCCGGAAGCATAAAGTGTAAAGCCTGGGGTGCCTAATGAGTGAGC
TAACTCACATTAATTGCGTTGCGCTCACTGCCCGCTTTCCAGTCGGGAAACCTGTCGTGCCAGCTGCATT
AATGAATCGGCCAACGCGCGGGGAGAGGCGGTTTGCGTATTGGGCGCTCTTCCGCTTCCTCGCTCACTGA
CTCGCTGCGCTCGGTCGTTCGGCTGCGGCGAGCGGTATCAGCTCACTCAAAGGCGGTAATACGGTTATCC
ACAGAATCAGGGGATAACGCAGGAAAGAACATGTGAGCAAAAGGCCAGCAAAAGGCCAGGAACCGTAAAA
AGGCCGCGTTGCTGGCGTTTTTCCATAGGCTCCGCCCCCCTGACGAGCATCACAAAAATCGACGCTCAAG
TCAGAGGTGGCGAAACCCGACAGGACTATAAAGATACCAGGCGTTTCCCCCTGGAAGCTCCCTCGTGCGC
TCTCCTGTTCCGACCCTGCCGCTTACCGGATACCTGTCCGCCTTTCTCCCTTCGGGAAGCGTGGCGCTTT
CTCAATGCTCACGCTGTAGGTATCTCAGTTCGGTGTAGGTCGTTCGCTCCAAGCTGGGCTGTGTGCACGA
ACCCCCCGTTCAGCCCGACCGCTGCGCCTTATCCGGTAACTATCGTCTTGAGTCCAACCCGGTAAGACAC
GACTTATCGCCACTGGCAGCAGCCACTGGTAACAGGATTAGCAGAGCGAGGTATGTAGGCGGTGCTACAG
AGTTCTTGAAGTGGTGGCCTAACTACGGCTACACTAGAAGGACAGTATTTGGTATCTGCGCTCTGCTGAA
GCCAGTTACCTTCGGAAAAAGAGTTGGTAGCTCTTGATCCGGCAAACAAACCACCGCTGGTAGCGGTGGT
TTTTTTGTTTGCAAGCAGCAGATTACGCGCAGAAAAAAAGGATCTCAAGAAGATCCTTTGATCTTTTCTA
CGGGGTCTGACGCTCAGTGGAACGAAAACTCACGTTAAGGGATTTTGGTCATGAGATTATCAAAAAGGAT
CTTCACCTAGATCCTTTTAAATTAAAAATGAAGTTTTAAATCAATCTAAAGTATATATGAGTAAACTTGG
TCTGACAGTTACCAATGCTTAATCAGTGAGGCACCTATCTCAGCGATCTGTCTATTTCGTTCATCCATAG
TTGCCTGACTCCCCGTCGTGTAGATAACTACGATACGGGAGGGCTTACCATCTGGCCCCAGTGCTGCAAT
GATACCGCGAGACCCACGCTCACCGGCTCCAGATTTATCAGCAATAAACCAGCCAGCCGGAAGGGCCGAG
CGCAGAAGTGGTCCTGCAACTTTATCCGCCTCCATCCAGTCTATTAATTGTTGCCGGGAAGCTAGAGTAA
GTAGTTCGCCAGTTAATAGTTTGCGCAACGTTGTTGCCATTGCTACAGGCATCGTGGTGTCACGCTCGTC
GTTTGGTATGGCTTCATTCAGCTCCGGTTCCCAACGATCAAGGCGAGTTACATGATCCCCCATGTTGTGC
AAAAAAGCGGTTAGCTCCTTCGGTCCTCCGATCGTTGTCAGAAGTAAGTTGGCCGCAGTGTTATCACTCA
TGGTTATGGCAGCACTGCATAATTCTCTTACTGTCATGCCATCCGTAAGATGCTTTTCTGTGACTGGTGA
GTACTCAACCAAGTCATTCTGAGAATAGTGTATGCGGCGACCGAGTTGCTCTTGCCCGGCGTCAATACGG
GATAATACCGCGCCACATAGCAGAACTTTAAAAGTGCTCATCATTGGAAAACGTTCTTCGGGGCGAAAAC
TCTCAAGGATCTTACCGCTGTTGAGATCCAGTTCGATGTAACCCACTCGTGCACCCAACTGATCTTCAGC
ATCTTTTACTTTCACCAGCGTTTCTGGGTGAGCAAAAACAGGAAGGCAAAATGCCGCAAAAAAGGGAATA
AGGGCGACACGGAAATGTTGAATACTCATACTCTTCCTTTTTCAATATTATTGAAGCATTTATCAGGGTT
ATTGTCTCATGAGCGGATACATATTTGAATGTATTTAGAAAAATAAACAAATAGGGGTTCCGCGCACATT
TCCCCGAAAAGTGCCACCTGACGTC
Features (pLannotate 1.2.2; 22 found; start..end, strand, type, name):
     36..80      -  misc_feature   bom (fragment): basis of mobility region from pBR322
    235..614     +  enhancer       CMV enhancer: human cytomegalovirus immediate early enhancer
    615..818     +  promoter       CMV promoter: human cytomegalovirus (CMV) immediate early promoter
    814..847     +  LTR            5' LTR (truncated) (fragment): truncated 5' long terminal repeat (LTR) from HIV-1
    863..881     +  promoter       T7 promoter: promoter for bacteriophage T7 RNA polymerase
   1105..1617    +  CDS            Zfand2a: ZFN2A_MOUSE - Also known as Airap. Experimental evidence at transcript level: Swiss-Prot protein existence level 2. From Mus musculus (Mouse).
   1648..2301    +  CDS            GST26_SCHJA: Experimental evidence at protein level: Swiss-Prot protein existence level 1. GST isoenzymes appear to play a central role in the parasite detoxification system. Other functions are also suspected including a role in increasing the solubility of haematin in the parasite gut. From Schistosoma japonicum (Blood fluke).
   2369..2387    -  promoter       SP6 promoter: promoter for bacteriophage SP6 RNA polymerase
   2413..2637    +  polyA_signal   bGH poly(A) signal: bovine growth hormone polyadenylation signal
   2641..2662    +  promoter       SV40 promoter (fragment): SV40 enhancer and early promoter
   2683..3111    +  rep_origin     f1 ori (sequence partly withheld): f1 bacteriophage origin of replication; arrow indicates direction of (+) strand synthesis
   3125..3455    +  promoter       SV40 promoter: SV40 enhancer and early promoter
   3522..4313    +  CDS            neo: KKA2_KLEPN - Also known as kan, nptII. Experimental evidence at protein level: Swiss-Prot protein existence level 1. Resistance to kanamycin, neomycin, paromomycin, ribostamycin, butirosin and gentamicin B. From Klebsiella pneumoniae.
   4337..4495    +  CDS            ble (fragment): BLE_KLEPN - Experimental evidence at protein level: Swiss-Prot protein existence level 1. Binding protein with a strong affinity to the bleomycin family of antibiotics. Binds to CL990; an antimitotic-antibiotic compound. From Klebsiella pneumoniae.
   4490..4611    +  polyA_signal   SV40 poly(A) signal: SV40 polyadenylation signal
   4684..4700    -  protein_bind   lac operator: The lac repressor binds to the lac operator to inhibit transcription in E. coli. This inhibition can be relieved by adding lactose or isopropyl-β-D-thiogalactopyranoside (IPTG). lac repressor encoded by lacI
   4708..4738    -  promoter       lac promoter: promoter for the E. coli lac operon
   4753..4774    -  protein_bind   CAP binding site: CAP binding activates transcription in the presence of cAMP. E. coli catabolite activator protein
   4787..4879    -  CDS            lacI (fragment): lac repressor; lacI; The lac repressor binds to the lac operator to inhibit transcription in E. coli. This inhibition can be relieved by adding lactose or isopropyl-β-D-thiogalactopyranoside (IPTG).
   5062..5650    -  rep_origin     ori: high-copy-number ColE1/pMB1/pBR322/pUC origin of replication
   5821..6681    -  CDS            AmpR: β-lactamase; bla; confers resistance to ampicillin, carbenicillin, and related antibiotics
   6682..6786    -  promoter       AmpR promoter: bla
