[The description below was written by a language model from this plasmid's Addgene catalogue record and pLannotate feature annotations shown in this document.]
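Description:
AIRAP 4: AIRAP.GST.V3.pCDNA3 is a mammalian expression plasmid built on the pcDNA3 backbone that encodes mouse AIRAP (arsenite-inducible RNA-associated protein, gene symbol Zfand2a) fused at its C terminus to glutathione S-transferase from Schistosoma japonicum. In the 6.8 kb depositor sequence, the Zfand2a coding region is followed closely by the GST coding region, consistent with a single fusion open reading frame. Transcription is driven by the human cytomegalovirus immediate early enhancer and promoter and terminated by the bovine growth hormone polyadenylation signal. T7 and SP6 phage promoters flank the insert, as is standard for pcDNA3, and can be used for in vitro transcription or as sequencing anchors. A few short annotated fragments (an HIV-1 LTR piece next to the CMV promoter, bom, lacI and ble remnants) appear to be partial matches to backbone sequence rather than functional elements.

In E. coli the plasmid replicates at high copy from a ColE1/pUC-type origin and is selected with ampicillin through the β-lactamase gene; an f1 origin is also present for single-stranded DNA production. For mammalian cells, a separate cassette places the neomycin phosphotransferase gene under the SV40 early promoter with an SV40 polyadenylation signal, allowing G418 selection of stable transfectants.

The GST tag allows the expressed AIRAP fusion and any associated proteins to be captured on glutathione resin. This fits the associated study, which characterised AIRAP as an arsenite-inducible protein that associates with the 19S regulatory particle of the proteasome, although the record does not spell out the specific experiments this construct was used for. The meaning of "V3" in the name is not stated.
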