Addgene plasmid #21794: AIRAP 4: AIRAP.GST.V3.pCDNA3
Depositing lab: David Ron. Depositing organization: NYU Grossman School of Medicine. Publication: An arsenite-inducible 19S regulatory particle-associated protein adapts proteasomes to proteotoxicity. Stanhill A, Haynes CM, Zhang Y, Min G, Steele MC, Kalinina J, Martinez E, Pickart CM, Kong XP, Ron D. Mol Cell. 2006 Sep 15. 23(6):875-85. 10.1016/j.molcel.2006.07.023 PubMed 16973439.
Backbone
  Vector backbone: pcDNA3
  Backbone manufacturer: Invitrogen
  Backbone size w/o insert (bp): 5446
  Vector type: Mammalian Expression
  Selectable markers: Neomycin (select with G418)
Growth in bacteria
  Bacterial resistance: Ampicillin, 100 μg/mL
  Growth temperature: 37°C
  Growth strain: DH5alpha
  Copy number: High Copy
Gene/Insert
  Gene/Insert name: AIRAP (alt name: Zfand2a)
  Species: M. musculus (mouse)
  Insert size (bp): 1371
  Entrez Gene: Zfand2a (a.k.a. Airap, AA407930, AU016206)
  Tag / fusion protein: GST (C terminal on insert)
  Cloning method: Restriction Enzyme
  Sequencing primers: 5′ CMV-F; 3′ BGH-rev
Terms and licenses: Academic/Nonprofit Terms; Industry Terms: Not Available to Industry
How to cite: AIRAP 4: AIRAP.GST.V3.pCDNA3 was a gift from David Ron (Addgene plasmid # 21794 ; http://n2t.net/addgene:21794 ; RRID:Addgene_21794)
