>Addgene plasmid #21794 | AIRAP 4: AIRAP.GST.V3.pCDNA3 | addgene partial sequence | sequence record 27478 | 21794 with CMV-F
AGCTCTCTGGCTAACTAGAGAACCCACTGCTTACTGGCTTATCGAAATTAATACGACTCACTATAGGGAG
ACCCAAGCTTGGTACCGAGCTCGGATCCACTAGTAACGGCCGCCAGTGTGCTGGAATTCGGCACGAGGGC
CTTGAGAGAAGTCGGGCGCTTCGCGGCGATTGGAGCTGCAGTTTCTACTGCGGTGTCACCGGGATAACCA
CAAAGGGCACCGCTTGTCTGTCTCCGCCTCTGACTACCCGTGATACTTAAATACATCTGTGTTTTTGGAC
AGCATTTATAATGGAGTTTCCTGACTTGGGGAAGCACTGTTCAGAACCAACTTGCAAACAGCTAGATTTT
CTGCCAATAACATGCGACGCCTGTAAACAAGATTTCTGTAAAGACCATTTTTCCTACGTGGGTCATAAGT
GTCCCTTTGCGTTCAAGAAGGATGTGCAGGTGCCTGTGTGTCCTCTCTGCAATGCCCCCATCCCTGTGAA
GAGAGGTGAGATCCCAGATGTGGTGGTCGGCGAGCACATGGACAGAGATTGCACCTTTCACCCTGGGAGG
AACAGAAACAAGGTTTTCACACATCGCTGCTCCAAAGAGGGATGCAGGAAGAAGGAGATGCTGCAGCTGG
CGTGTGCTCAGTGCCATGG
